>Addgene plasmid #82870 | pDONR223_STK11_p.D176H | addgene full sequence | sequence record 162525 | Addgene NGS Result
GGCAGTTCCCTACTCTCGCGTTAACGCTAGCATGGATGTTTTCCCAGTCACGACGTTGTAAAACGACGGC
CAGTCTTAAGCTCGGGCCCCAAATAATGATTTTATTTTGACTGATAGTGACCTGTTCGTTGCAACAAATT
GATGAGCAATGCTTTTTTATAATGCCAACTTTGTACAAAAAAGTTGGCACCATGGAGGTGGTGGACCCGC
AGCAGCTGGGCATGTTCACGGAGGGCGAGCTGATGTCGGTGGGTATGGACACGTTCATCCACCGCATCGA
CTCCACCGAGGTCATCTACCAGCCGCGCCGCAAGCGGGCCAAGCTCATCGGCAAGTACCTGATGGGGGAC
CTGCTGGGGGAAGGCTCTTACGGCAAGGTGAAGGAGGTGCTGGACTCGGAGACGCTGTGCAGGAGGGCCG
TCAAGATCCTCAAGAAGAAGAAGTTGCGAAGGATCCCCAACGGGGAGGCCAACGTGAAGAAGGAAATTCA
ACTACTGAGGAGGTTACGGCACAAAAATGTCATCCAGCTGGTGGATGTGTTATACAACGAAGAGAAGCAG
AAAATGTATATGGTGATGGAGTACTGCGTGTGTGGCATGCAGGAAATGCTGGACAGCGTGCCGGAGAAGC
GTTTCCCAGTGTGCCAGGCCCACGGGTACTTCTGTCAGCTGATTGACGGCCTGGAGTACCTGCATAGCCA
GGGCATTGTGCACAAGCACATCAAGCCGGGGAACCTGCTGCTCACCACCGGTGGCACCCTCAAAATCTCC
GACCTGGGCGTGGCCGAGGCACTGCACCCGTTCGCGGCGGACGACACCTGCCGGACCAGCCAGGGCTCCC
CGGCTTTCCAGCCGCCCGAGATTGCCAACGGCCTGGACACCTTCTCCGGCTTCAAGGTGGACATCTGGTC
GGCTGGGGTCACCCTCTACAACATCACCACGGGTCTGTACCCCTTCGAAGGGGACAACATCTACAAGTTG
TTTGAGAACATCGGGAAGGGGAGCTACGCCATCCCGGGCGACTGTGGCCCCCCGCTCTCTGACCTGCTGA
AAGGGATGCTTGAGTACGAACCGGCCAAGAGGTTCTCCATCCGGCAGATCCGGCAGCACAGCTGGTTCCG
GAAGAAACATCCTCCGGCTGAAGCACCAGTGCCCATCCCACCGAGCCCAGACACCAAGGACCGGTGGCGC
AGCATGACTGTGGTGCCGTACTTGGAGGACCTGCACGGCGCGGACGAGGACGAGGACCTCTTCGACATCG
AGGATGACATCATCTACACTCAGGACTTCACGGTGCCCGGACAGGTCCCAGAAGAGGAGGCCAGTCACAA
TGGACAGCGCCGGGGCCTCCCCAAGGCCGTGTGTATGAACGGCACAGAGGCGGCGCAGCTGAGCACCAAA
TCCAGGGCGGAGGGCCGGGCCCCCAACCCTGCCCGCAAGGCCTGCTCCGCCAGCAGCAAGATCCGCCGGC
TGTCGGCCTGCAAGCAGCAGTGATTGCCAACTTTCTTGTACAAAGTTGGCATTATAAGAAAGCATTGCTT
ATCAATTTGTTGCAACGAACAGGTCACTATCAGTCAAAATAAAATCATTATTTGCCATCCAGCTGATATC
CCCTATAGTGAGTCGTATTACATGGTCATAGCTGTTTCCTGGCAGCTCTGGCCCGTGTCTCAAAATCTCT
GATGTTACATTGCACAAGATAAAAATATATCATCATGCCTCCTCTAGACCAGCCAGGACAGAAATGCCTC
GACTTCGCTGCTACCCAAGGTTGCCGGGTGACGCACACCGTGGAAACGGATGAAGGCACGAACCCAGTGG
ACATAAGCCTGTTCGGTTCGTAAGCTGTAATGCAAGTAGCGTATGCGCTCACGCAACTGGTCCAGAACCT
TGACCGAACGCAGCGGTGGTAACGGCGCAGTGGCGGTTTTCATGGCTTGTTATGACTGTTTTTTTGGGGT
ACAGTCTATGCCTCGGGCATCCAAGCAGCAAGCGCGTTACGCCGTGGGTCGATGTTTGATGTTATGGAGC
AGCAACGATGTTACGCAGCAGGGCAGTCGCCCTAAAACAAAGTTAAACATTATGAGGGAAGCGGTGATCG
CCGAAGTATCGACTCAACTATCAGAGGTAGTTGGCGTCATCGAGCGCCATCTCGAACCGACGTTGCTGGC
CGTACATTTGTACGGCTCCGCAGTGGATGGCGGCCTGAAGCCACACAGTGATATTGATTTGCTGGTTACG
GTGACCGTAAGGCTTGATGAAACAACGCGGCGAGCTTTGATCAACGACCTTTTGGAAACTTCGGCTTCCC
CTGGAGAGAGCGAGATTCTCCGCGCTGTAGAAGTCACCATTGTTGTGCACGACGACATCATTCCGTGGCG
TTATCCAGCTAAGCGCGAACTGCAATTTGGAGAATGGCAGCGCAATGACATTCTTGCAGGTATCTTCGAG
CCAGCCACGATCGACATTGATCTGGCTATCTTGCTGACAAAAGCAAGAGAACATAGCGTTGCCTTGGTAG
GTCCAGCGGCGGAGGAACTCTTTGATCCGGTTCCTGAACAGGATCTATTTGAGGCGCTAAATGAAACCTT
AACGCTATGGAACTCGCCGCCCGACTGGGCTGGCGATGAGCGAAATGTAGTGCTTACGTTGTCCCGCATT
TGGTACAGCGCAGTAACCGGCAAAATCGCGCCGAAGGATGTCGCTGCCGACTGGGCAATGGAGCGCCTGC
CGGCCCAGTATCAGCCCGTCATACTTGAAGCTAGACAGGCTTATCTTGGACAAGAAGAAGATCGCTTGGC
CTCGCGCGCAGATCAGTTGGAAGAATTTGTCCACTACGTGAAAGGCGAGATCACCAAGGTAGTCGGCAAA
TAACCCTCGAGCCACCCATGACCAAAATCCCTTAACGTGAGTTACGCGTCGTTCCACTGAGCGTCAGACC
CCGTAGAAAAGATCAAAGGATCTTCTTGAGATCCTTTTTTTCTGCGCGTAATCTGCTGCTTGCAAACAAA
AAAACCACCGCTACCAGCGGTGGTTTGTTTGCCGGATCAAGAGCTACCAACTCTTTTTCCGAAGGTAACT
GGCTTCAGCAGAGCGCAGATACCAAATACTGTTCTTCTAGTGTAGCCGTAGTTAGGCCACCACTTCAAGA
ACTCTGTAGCACCGCCTACATACCTCGCTCTGCTAATCCTGTTACCAGTGGCTGCTGCCAGTGGCGATAA
GTCGTGTCTTACCGGGTTGGACTCAAGACGATAGTTACCGGATAAGGCGCAGCGGTCGGGCTGAACGGGG
GGTTCGTGCACACAGCCCAGCTTGGAGCGAACGACCTACACCGAACTGAGATACCTACAGCGTGAGCTAT
GAGAAAGCGCCACGCTTCCCGAAGGGAGAAAGGCGGACAGGTATCCGGTAAGCGGCAGGGTCGGAACAGG
AGAGCGCACGAGGGAGCTTCCAGGGGGAAACGCCTGGTATCTTTATAGTCCTGTCGGGTTTCGCCACCTC
TGACTTGAGCGTCGATTTTTGTGATGCTCGTCAGGGGGGCGGAGCCTATGGAAAAACGCCAGCAACGCGG
CCTTTTTACGGTTCCTGGCCTTTTGCTGGCCTTTTGCTCACATGTTCTTTCCTGCGTTATCCCCTGATTC
TGTGGATAACCGTATTACCGCCTTTGAGTGAGCTGATACCGCTCGCCGCAGCCGAACGACCGAGCGCAGC
GAGTCAGTGAGCGAGGAAGCGGAAGAGCGCCCAATACGCAAACCGCCTCTCCCCGCGCGTTGGCCGATTC
ATTAATGCAGCTGGCACGACAGGTTTCCCGACTGGAAAGCGGGCAGTGAGCGCAACGCAATTAATACGCG
TACCGCTAGCCAGGAAGAGTTTGTAGAAACGCAAAAAGGCCATCCGTCAGGATGGCCTTCTGCTTAGTTT
GATGCCTGGCAGTTTATGGCGGGCGTCCTGCCCGCCACCCTCCGGGCCGTTGCTTCACAACGTTCAAATC
CGCTCCCGGCGGATTTGTCCTACTCAGGAGAGCGTTCACCGACAAACAACAGATAAAACGAAAGGCCCAG
TCTTCCGACTGAGCCTTTCGTTTTATTTGATGCCT
Features (pLannotate 1.2.2; 12 found; start..end, strand, type, name):
     38..74      -  CDS            lacZα (fragment): LacZα fragment of β-galactosidase; lacZ fragment
     91..186     +  protein_bind   attL3: mutant version of attL; recombination site for the Gateway® LR reaction LR Clonase™
    192..1490    +  CDS            STK11: STK11_HUMAN - Also known as LKB1, PJS. Experimental evidence at protein level: Swiss-Prot protein existence level 1. [Isoform 2]: Has a role in spermiogenesis. From Homo sapiens (Human).
   1498..1593    -  protein_bind   attL3: mutant version of attL; recombination site for the Gateway® LR reaction LR Clonase™
   1612..1630    -  promoter       T7 promoter: promoter for bacteriophage T7 RNA polymerase
   1820..1843    +  promoter       Pc promoter (fragment): intI1 (promoter lies within the coding sequence); class 1 integron promoter
   2019..2075    +  CDS            GmR (fragment): gentamycin acetyltransferase; aacC1; confers resistance to gentamycin
   2082..2873    +  CDS            SmR: aminoglycoside adenylyltransferase (Murphy, 1985); aadA; confers resistance to spectinomycin and streptomycin
   2966..3554    +  rep_origin     ori: high-copy-number ColE1/pMB1/pBR322/pUC origin of replication
   3737..3829    +  CDS            lacI (fragment): lac repressor; lacI; The lac repressor binds to the lac operator to inhibit transcription in E. coli. This inhibition can be relieved by adding lactose or isopropyl-β-D-thiogalactopyranoside (IPTG).
   3884..3911    -  terminator     rrnB T2 terminator: transcription terminator T2 from the E. coli rrnB gene
   4043..4086    +  terminator     rrnB T1 terminator: Escherichia coli rrnB; transcription terminator T1 from the E. coli rrnB gene
