[The description below was written by a language model from this plasmid's Addgene catalogue record and pLannotate feature annotations shown in this document.]
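Description:
pDONR223_STK11_p.D176H is a Gateway entry clone built on the Invitrogen pDONR223 backbone, carrying the human STK11 (LKB1) open reading frame with a D176H missense substitution. It belongs to the Target Accelerator Plasmid Collection, a set of wild-type and mutant ORF clones assembled for high-throughput phenotyping of somatic mutations found in lung cancer. The 4.1 kb plasmid is maintained in E. coli at high copy through a ColE1/pUC-type origin and is selected with spectinomycin via the aadA (SmR) aminoglycoside adenylyltransferase gene. This gene lies downstream of a fragment of the class 1 integron Pc promoter and a remnant of a gentamicin resistance gene. rrnB T1 and T2 terminators and small lacZα and lacI fragments are also annotated in the backbone.

The STK11 coding sequence, about 1.3 kb, sits between two attL recombination sites. The automated annotation labels both as attL3, so the record does not resolve which attL variants they are. These sites allow LR Clonase-mediated transfer of the ORF into any compatible Gateway destination vector. The record lists no promoter for the insert, so the clone is a shuttle and archival construct, not an expression vector. The only nearby promoter is a T7 promoter beyond the 3′ attL site, oriented back toward the insert on the opposite strand. The clone is in "closed" configuration, meaning a stop codon immediately follows the ORF, so C-terminal tags supplied by a destination vector would not be fused to the protein, whereas N-terminal fusions remain possible. Its typical use is generating expression constructs to compare the D176H variant with wild-type STK11 in functional assays.
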