Addgene plasmid #82870: pDONR223_STK11_p.D176H
Purpose: Gateway Donor vector containing STK11, part of the Target Accelerator Plasmid Collection.
Depositing lab: Jesse Boehm & Matthew Meyerson & David Root. Depositing organization: Broad Institute. Publication: High-throughput Phenotyping of Lung Cancer Somatic Mutations. Berger AH, Brooks AN, Wu X, Shrestha Y, Chouinard C, Piccioni F, Bagul M, Kamburov A, Imielinski M, Hogstrom L, Zhu C, Yang X, Pantel S, Sakai R, Watson J, Kaplan N, Campbell JD, Singh S, Root DE, Narayan R, Natoli T, Lahr DL, Tirosh I, Tamayo P, Getz G, Wong B, Doench J, Subramanian A, Golub TR, Meyerson M, Boehm JS. Cancer Cell. 2016 Aug 8;30(2):214-28. doi: 10.1016/j.ccell.2016.06.022. Epub 2016 Jul 28. PubMed 27478040.
Backbone
  Vector backbone: pDONR223
  Backbone manufacturer: Invitrogen
  Vector type: Gateway Entry vector
Growth in bacteria
  Bacterial resistance: Spectinomycin, 50 μg/mL
  Growth temperature: 37°C
  Growth strain: DH5alpha
  Copy number: High Copy
Gene/Insert
  Gene/Insert name: STK11
  Species: H. sapiens (human)
  Mutation: D176H
  GenBank ID: NM_000455
  Entrez Gene: STK11 (a.k.a. LKB1, PJS, hLKB1)
  Promoter: None
  Cloning method: Gateway Cloning
  Sequencing primers: 5′ M13pUC-fwd; 3′ M13-Rev
Terms and licenses: Academic/Nonprofit Terms; Industry Terms: Not Available to Industry
Depositor comments: CLOSED (stop codon immediately follows insert)
How to cite: pDONR223_STK11_p.D176H was a gift from Jesse Boehm & Matthew Meyerson & David Root (Addgene plasmid # 82870 ; http://n2t.net/addgene:82870 ; RRID:Addgene_82870)
