>Addgene plasmid #82870 | pDONR223_STK11_p.D176H | depositor partial sequence | sequence record 157596 | Insert sequence
ATGGAGGTGGTGGACCCGCAGCAGCTGGGCATGTTCACGGAGGGCGAGCTGATGTCGGTGGGTATGGACA
CGTTCATCCACCGCATCGACTCCACCGAGGTCATCTACCAGCCGCGCCGCAAGCGGGCCAAGCTCATCGG
CAAGTACCTGATGGGGGACCTGCTGGGGGAAGGCTCTTACGGCAAGGTGAAGGAGGTGCTGGACTCGGAG
ACGCTGTGCAGGAGGGCCGTCAAGATCCTCAAGAAGAAGAAGTTGCGAAGGATCCCCAACGGGGAGGCCA
ACGTGAAGAAGGAAATTCAACTACTGAGGAGGTTACGGCACAAAAATGTCATCCAGCTGGTGGATGTGTT
ATACAACGAAGAGAAGCAGAAAATGTATATGGTGATGGAGTACTGCGTGTGTGGCATGCAGGAAATGCTG
GACAGCGTGCCGGAGAAGCGTTTCCCAGTGTGCCAGGCCCACGGGTACTTCTGTCAGCTGATTGACGGCC
TGGAGTACCTGCATAGCCAGGGCATTGTGCACAAGCACATCAAGCCGGGGAACCTGCTGCTCACCACCGG
TGGCACCCTCAAAATCTCCGACCTGGGCGTGGCCGAGGCACTGCACCCGTTCGCGGCGGACGACACCTGC
CGGACCAGCCAGGGCTCCCCGGCTTTCCAGCCGCCCGAGATTGCCAACGGCCTGGACACCTTCTCCGGCT
TCAAGGTGGACATCTGGTCGGCTGGGGTCACCCTCTACAACATCACCACGGGTCTGTACCCCTTCGAAGG
GGACAACATCTACAAGTTGTTTGAGAACATCGGGAAGGGGAGCTACGCCATCCCGGGCGACTGTGGCCCC
CCGCTCTCTGACCTGCTGAAAGGGATGCTTGAGTACGAACCGGCCAAGAGGTTCTCCATCCGGCAGATCC
GGCAGCACAGCTGGTTCCGGAAGAAACATCCTCCGGCTGAAGCACCAGTGCCCATCCCACCGAGCCCAGA
CACCAAGGACCGGTGGCGCAGCATGACTGTGGTGCCGTACTTGGAGGACCTGCACGGCGCGGACGAGGAC
GAGGACCTCTTCGACATCGAGGATGACATCATCTACACTCAGGACTTCACGGTGCCCGGACAGGTCCCAG
AAGAGGAGGCCAGTCACAATGGACAGCGCCGGGGCCTCCCCAAGGCCGTGTGTATGAACGGCACAGAGGC
GGCGCAGCTGAGCACCAAATCCAGGGCGGAGGGCCGGGCCCCCAACCCTGCCCGCAAGGCCTGCTCCGCC
AGCAGCAAGATCCGCCGGCTGTCGGCCTGCAAGCAGCAGTGA
